LOCUS       Exported 7147 bp ds-DNA circular SYN 13-MAY-2021
DEFINITION  Mammalian expression of cell-surface protein extracellular domain
            fused to Fc(DAPA)-Avi-6xHis. Protein is secreted from cells..
ACCESSION   .
VERSION     .
KEYWORDS    pD649-HAsp-IL1RAP-Fc(DAPA)-AviTag-6xHis
SOURCE      synthetic DNA construct
  ORGANISM  synthetic DNA construct
REFERENCE   1 (bases 1 to 7147)
  AUTHORS   Wojtowicz WM, Vielmetter J, Fernandes RA, Siepe DH, Eastman CL,
            Chisholm GB, Cox S, Klock H, Anderson PW, Rue SM, Miller JJ, Glaser
            SM, Bragstad ML, Vance J, Lam AW, Lesley SA, Zinn K, Garcia KC
  TITLE     A Human IgSF Cell-Surface Interactome Reveals a Complex Network of
            Protein-Protein Interactions.
  JOURNAL   Cell. 2020 Aug 20;182(4):1027-1043.e17. doi:
            10.1016/j.cell.2020.07.025.
  PUBMED    32822567
REFERENCE   2 (bases 1 to 7147)
  AUTHORS   .
  TITLE     Direct Submission
  JOURNAL   Exported May 13, 2021 from SnapGene Server 1.1.58
            http://www.snapgene.com
FEATURES             Location/Qualifiers
     source          1..7147
                     /organism="synthetic DNA construct"
                     /mol_type="other DNA"
     primer_bind     124..143
                     /label=Kan-R
                     /note="Kanamycin resistance gene, reverse primer"
     primer_bind     149..168
                     /label=pENTR-R
                     /note="pENTR vectors, reverse primer"
     rep_origin      254..842
                     /direction=RIGHT
                     /label=ori
                     /note="high-copy-number ColE1/pMB1/pBR322/pUC origin of
                     replication"
     primer_bind     743..762
                     /label=pBR322ori-F
                     /note="pBR322 origin, forward primer"
     primer_bind     996..1013
                     /label=L4440
                     /note="L4440 vector, forward primer"
     primer_bind     1111..1128
                     /label=M13 Forward
                     /note="In lacZ gene. Also called M13-F20 or M13 (-21)
                     Forward"
     primer_bind     1112..1128
                     /label=M13 fwd
                     /note="common sequencing primer, one of multiple similar
                     variants"
     protein_bind    1584..1600
                     /label=lac operator
                     /bound_moiety="lac repressor encoded by lacI"
                     /note="The lac repressor binds to the lac operator to
                     inhibit transcription in E. coli. This inhibition can be
                     relieved by adding lactose or
                     isopropyl-beta-D-thiogalactopyranoside (IPTG)."
     enhancer        1767..2146
                     /label=CMV enhancer
                     /note="human cytomegalovirus immediate early enhancer"
     promoter        2147..2350
                     /label=CMV promoter
                     /note="human cytomegalovirus (CMV) immediate early
                     promoter"
     primer_bind     2301..2321
                     /label=CMV-F
                     /note="Human CMV immediate early promoter, forward primer"
     primer_bind     2347..2371
                     /label=LNCX
                     /note="Human CMV promoter, forward primer"
     promoter        2581..2599
                     /label=SP6 promoter
                     /note="promoter for bacteriophage SP6 RNA polymerase"
     primer_bind     2581..2598
                     /label=SP6
                     /note="SP6 promoter, forward primer"
     primer_bind     2612..2631
                     /label=pMT2-F
                     /note="Synthetic intron, forward primer"
     CDS             4489..4533
                     /codon_start=1
                     /product="peptide tag that allows for enzymatic
                     biotinylation"
                     /label=AviTag(TM)
                     /translation="GLNDIFEAQKIEWHE"
     CDS             4534..4551
                     /codon_start=1
                     /product="6xHis affinity tag"
                     /label=6xHis
                     /translation="HHHHHH"
     primer_bind     complement(4691..4708)
                     /label=BGH-rev
                     /note="Bovine growth hormone terminator, reverse primer.
                     Also called BGH reverse"
     polyA_signal    4697..4808
                     /label=bGH poly(A) signal
                     /note="bovine growth hormone polyadenylation signal"
     primer_bind     complement(4926..4946)
                     /label=pBABE 3'
                     /note="SV40 enhancer, reverse primer for pBABE vectors"
     promoter        4931..5260
                     /label=SV40 promoter
                     /note="SV40 enhancer and early promoter"
     rep_origin      5111..5246
                     /label=SV40 ori
                     /note="SV40 origin of replication"
     primer_bind     5173..5192
                     /label=SV40pro-F
                     /note="SV40 promoter/origin, forward primer"
     promoter        5308..5355
                     /label=EM7 promoter
                     /note="synthetic bacterial promoter "
     CDS             5374..5973
                     /codon_start=1
                     /gene="pac from Streptomyces alboniger"
                     /product="puromycin N-acetyltransferase"
                     /label=PuroR
                     /note="confers resistance to puromycin"
                     /translation="MTEYKPTVRLATRDDVPRAVRTLAAAFADYPATRHTVDPDRHIER
                     VTELQELFLTRVGLDIGKVWVADDGAAVAVWTTPESVEAGAVFAEIGPRMAELSGSRLA
                     AQQQMEGLLAPHRPKEPAWFLATVGVSPDHQGKGLGSAVVLPGVEAAERAGVPAFLETS
                     APRNLPFYERLGFTVTADVEVPEGPRTWCMTRKPGA"
     primer_bind     complement(5374..5393)
                     /label=Puro-R
                     /note="Puromycin resistance gene, reverse primer. Also
                     called puro-variant-R"
     primer_bind     5870..5890
                     /label=Puro-F
                     /note="Puromycin resistance gene, forward primer"
     polyA_signal    6103..6224
                     /label=SV40 poly(A) signal
                     /note="SV40 polyadenylation signal"
     primer_bind     complement(6140..6159)
                     /label=SV40pA-R
                     /note="SV40 polyA, reverse primer"
     primer_bind     6194..6213
                     /label=EBV-rev
                     /note="SV40 polyA terminator, reverse primer"
     CDS             complement(6277..7137)
                     /codon_start=1
                     /gene="bla"
                     /product="beta-lactamase"
                     /label=AmpR
                     /note="confers resistance to ampicillin, carbenicillin, and
                     related antibiotics"
                     /translation="MSIQHFRVALIPFFAAFCLPVFAHPETLVKVKDAEDQLGARVGYI
                     ELDLNSGKILESFRPEERFPMMSTFKVLLCGAVLSRIDAGQEQLGRRIHYSQNDLVEYS
                     PVTEKHLTDGMTVRELCSAAITMSDNTAANLLLTTIGGPKELTAFLHNMGDHVTRLDRW
                     EPELNEAIPNDERDTTMPVAMATTLRKLLTGELLTLASRQQLIDWMEADKVAGPLLRSA
                     LPAGWFIADKSGAGERGSRGIIAALGPDGKPSRIVVIYTTGSQATMDERNRQIAEIGAS
                     LIKHW"
     primer_bind     6900..6919
                     /label=Amp-R
                     /note="Ampicillin resistance gene, reverse primer"
     promoter        complement(7138..82)
                     /gene="bla"
                     /label=AmpR promoter
ORIGIN
        1 tttcaatatt attgaagcat ttatcagggt tattgtctca tgagcggata catatttgaa
       61 tgtatttaga aaaataaaca aataggggtc agtgttacaa ccaattaacc aattctgaac
      121 attatcgcga gcccatttat acctgaatat ggctcataac accccttgct catgaccaaa
      181 atcccttaac gtgagttacg cgcgcgtcgt tccactgagc gtcagacccc gtagaaaaga
      241 tcaaaggatc ttcttgagat cctttttttc tgcgcgtaat ctgctgcttg caaacaaaaa
      301 aaccaccgct accagcggtg gtttgtttgc cggatcaaga gctaccaact ctttttccga
      361 aggtaactgg cttcagcaga gcgcagatac caaatactgt tcttctagtg tagccgtagt
      421 tagcccacca cttcaagaac tctgtagcac cgcctacata cctcgctctg ctaatcctgt
      481 taccagtggc tgctgccagt ggcgataagt cgtgtcttac cgggttggac tcaagacgat
      541 agttaccgga taaggcgcag cggtcgggct gaacgggggg ttcgtgcaca cagcccagct
      601 tggagcgaac gacctacacc gaactgagat acctacagcg tgagctatga gaaagcgcca
      661 cgcttcccga agggagaaag gcggacaggt atccggtaag cggcagggtc ggaacaggag
      721 agcgcacgag ggagcttcca gggggaaacg cctggtatct ttatagtcct gtcgggtttc
      781 gccacctctg acttgagcgt cgatttttgt gatgctcgtc aggggggcgg agcctatgga
      841 aaaacgccag caacgcggcc tttttacggt tcctggcctt ttgctggcct tttgctcaca
      901 tgttctttcc tgcgttatcc cctgattctg tggataaccg tattaccgcc tttgagtgag
      961 ctgataccgc tcgccgcagc cgaacgaccg agcgcagcga gtcagtgagc gaggaagcgg
     1021 aaggcgagag tagggaactg ccaggcatca aactaagcag aaggcccctg acggatggcc
     1081 tttttgcgtt tctacaaact ctttctgtgt tgtaaaacga cggccagtct taagctcggg
     1141 ccccctgggc ggttctgata acgagtaatc gttaatccgc aaataacgta aaaacccgct
     1201 tcggcgggtt tttttatggg gggagtttag ggaaagagca tttgtcagaa tatttaaggg
     1261 cgcctgtcac tttgcttgat atatgagaat tatttaacct tataaatgag aaaaaagcaa
     1321 cgcactttaa ataagatacg ttgctttttc gattgatgaa cacctataat taaactattc
     1381 atctattatt tatgattttt tgtatataca atatttctag tttgttaaag agaattaaga
     1441 aaataaatct cgaaaataat aaagggaaaa tcagtttttg atatcaaaat tatacatgtc
     1501 aacgataata caaaatataa tacaaactat aagatgttat cagtatttat tatcatttag
     1561 aataaatttt gtgtcgccct taattgtgag cggataacaa ttacgagctt catgcacagt
     1621 ggcgttgact caatattggc cattagccat attattcatt ggttatatag cataaatcaa
     1681 tattggctat tggccattgc atacgttgta tctatatcat aatatgtaca tttatattgg
     1741 ctcatgtcca atatgaccgc catgttggca ttgattattg actagttatt aatagtaatc
     1801 aattacgggg tcattagttc atagcccata tatggagttc cgcgttacat aacttacggt
     1861 aaatggcccg cctggctgac cgcccaacga cccccgccca ttgacgtcaa taatgacgta
     1921 tgttcccata gtaacgccaa tagggacttt ccattgacgt caatgggtgg agtatttacg
     1981 gtaaactgcc cacttggcag tacatcaagt gtatcatatg ccaagtacgc cccctattga
     2041 cgtcaatgac ggtaaatggc ccgcctggca ttatgcccag tacatgacct tatgggactt
     2101 tcctacttgg cagtacatct acgtattagt catcgctatt accatggtga tgcggttttg
     2161 gcagtacatc aatgggcgtg gatagcggtt tgactcacgg ggatttccaa gtctccaccc
     2221 cattgacgtc aatgggagtt tgttttggca ccaaaatcaa cgggactttc caaaatgtcg
     2281 taacaactcc gccccattga cgcaaatggg cggtaggcgt gtacggtggg aggtctatat
     2341 aagcagagct cgtttagtga accgtcagat cgcctggaga cgccatccac gctgttttga
     2401 cctccataga agacaccggg accgatccag cctccgcggc cgggaacggt gcattggaac
     2461 gcggattccc cgtgccaaga gtgacgtaag taccgcctat agagtctata ggcccacccc
     2521 cttggcttcg ttagaacgcg gctacaatta atacataacc ttatgtatca tacacatacg
     2581 atttaggtga cactatagaa taacatccac tttgcctttc tctccacagg tgtccactcc
     2641 caggtccaac tgcacctcgg ttctatcgaa aacgcgcctg ctagcgccac catgaagacc
     2701 atcattgccc tgagctacat cttctgcctg gtgttcgctg cggccgcctc tgagagatgt
     2761 gatgattggg gcctcgacac catgcggcag atccaggtgt tcgaggatga gcccgccaga
     2821 atcaagtgcc ctctgttcga gcacttcctg aagttcaact acagcacagc ccacagcgcc
     2881 ggactgaccc tgatctggta ttggacccgg caggaccgcg acctggaaga acccatcaac
     2941 ttcagactgc ccgagaaccg gatcagcaaa gaaaaggacg tgctgtggtt cagacccaca
     3001 ctgctgaacg acaccggcaa ctacacctgt atgctgcgga acaccaccta ctgcagcaag
     3061 gtggcctttc cactggaagt ggtgcagaag gacagctgct tcaacagccc catgaagctg
     3121 cccgtgcaca agctgtacat cgagtacggc atccagcgga tcacatgccc caatgtggac
     3181 ggctacttcc ccagcagcgt gaagcctacc atcacctggt acatgggctg ctacaagatc
     3241 cagaacttca acaacgtgat ccccgaggga atgaacctga gcttcctgat cgccctgatc
     3301 agcaacaacg gcaattacac atgcgtggtc acataccccg agaacggccg gaccttccac
     3361 ctgaccagaa cactgacagt gaaggtcgtg ggcagcccca agaatgctgt gcctcctgtg
     3421 attcacagcc ccaacgatca cgtggtgtac gagaaagagc ccggcgagga actgctgatc
     3481 ccctgtaccg tgtacttcag ctttctgatg gacagccgga acgaagtgtg gtggaccatc
     3541 gacggcaaga agcccgacga catcaccatc gatgtgacca tcaacgagag catcagccac
     3601 agccggaccg aggacgagac aagaacacag atcctgagca tcaagaaagt gaccagcgag
     3661 gacctgaagc ggagctacgt gtgtcatgcc agatccgcca aaggcgaggt ggccaaagcc
     3721 gccaaagtga agcagaaggt gcccgctcct cggtacacag tggaactggc ctgtggattc
     3781 ggagccacag gcgcgccggg cggcgacaag acccacacct gccccccctg cccagctcca
     3841 gaactgctgg gagggccttc cgtgttcctg ttccccccca agcccaagga caccctgatg
     3901 atcagcagga cccccgaggt gacctgcgtg gtggtggccg tgtcccacga ggacccagag
     3961 gtgaagttca actggtacgt ggacggcgtg gaggtgcaca acgccaagac caagcccaga
     4021 gaggagcagt acaacagcac ctacagggtg gtgtccgtgc tgaccgtgct gcaccaggac
     4081 tggctgaacg gcaaagaata caagtgcaaa gtctccaaca aggccctggc tgccccaatc
     4141 gaaaagacaa tcagcaaggc caagggccag ccacgggagc cccaggtgta caccctgccc
     4201 cccagccggg aggagatgac caagaaccag gtgtccctga cctgtctggt gaagggcttc
     4261 taccccagcg atatcgccgt ggagtgggag agcaacggcc agcccgagaa caactacaag
     4321 accacccccc cagtgctgga cagcgacggc agcttcttcc tgtacagcaa gctgaccgtg
     4381 gacaagtcca ggtggcagca gggcaacgtg ttcagctgca gcgtgatgca cgaggccctg
     4441 cacaaccact acacccagaa gtccctgagc ctgagccccg gcggcagcgg tcttaatgat
     4501 attttcgagg ctcagaagat tgagtggcat gaacaccacc accatcacca ctaaggccgg
     4561 cctgtagtca ctggcacaac gcgttacccg gtaagccaat cgggtataca cggtcgtcat
     4621 actgcagaca gggttcttct actttgcaag atagtcttga gtagtaaaat aaatagatag
     4681 agaaaatcag cctcgactgt gccttctagt tgccagccat ctgttgtttg cccctccccc
     4741 gtgccttcct tgaccctgga aggtgccact cccactgtcc tttcctaata aaatgaggaa
     4801 attgcatcac aacactcaac cctatctcgg tctattcttt tgatttataa gggattttgc
     4861 cgatttcggc ctattggtta aaaaatgagc tgatttaaca aaaatttaac gcgaattaat
     4921 tctgtggaat gtgtgtcagt tagggtgtgg aaagtcccca ggctccccag caggcagaag
     4981 tatgcaaagc atgcatctca attagtcagc aaccaggtgt ggaaagtccc caggctcccc
     5041 agcaggcaga agtatgcaaa gcatgcatct caattagtca gcaaccatag tcccgcccct
     5101 aactccgccc atcccgcccc taactccgcc cagttccgcc cattctccgc cccatggctg
     5161 actaattttt tttatttatg cagaggccga ggccgcctct gcctctgagc tattccagaa
     5221 gtagtgagga ggcttttttg gaggcctagg cttttgcaaa aagctcccgg gagcttgtat
     5281 atccattttc ggatctgatc agcacgtgtt gacaattaat catcggcata gtatatcggc
     5341 atagtataat acgacaaggt gaggaactaa accatgaccg agtacaagcc cacggtgcgc
     5401 ctcgccaccc gcgacgacgt ccccagggcc gtacgcaccc tcgccgccgc gttcgccgac
     5461 taccccgcca cgcgccacac cgtcgatccg gaccgccaca tcgagcgggt caccgagctg
     5521 caagaactct tcctcacgcg cgtcgggctc gacatcggca aggtgtgggt cgcggacgac
     5581 ggcgccgcgg tggcggtctg gaccacgccg gagagcgtcg aagcgggggc ggtgttcgcc
     5641 gagatcggcc cgcgcatggc cgagttgagc ggttcccggc tggccgcgca gcaacagatg
     5701 gaaggcctcc tggcgccgca ccggcccaag gagcccgcgt ggttcctggc caccgtcggc
     5761 gtctcgcccg accaccaggg caagggtctg ggcagcgccg tcgtgctccc cggagtggag
     5821 gcggccgagc gcgccggggt gcccgccttc ctggagacat ccgcgccccg caacctcccc
     5881 ttctacgagc ggctcggctt caccgtcacc gccgacgtcg aggtgcccga aggaccgcgc
     5941 acctggtgca tgacccgcaa gcccggtgcc tgacacgtgc tacgagattt cgattccacc
     6001 gccgccttct atgaaaggtt gggcttcgga atcgttttcc gggacgccgg ctggatgatc
     6061 ctccagcgcg gggatctcat gctggagttc ttcgcccacc ccaacttgtt tattgcagct
     6121 tataatggtt acaaataaag caatagcatc acaaatttca caaataaagc atttttttca
     6181 ctgcattcta gttgtggttt gtccaaactc atcaatgtat cttatcatgt ctgtataccg
     6241 tcgacctcta gctagagctt ggcgtaatca tggtcattac caatgcttaa tcagtgaggc
     6301 acctatctca gcgatctgtc tatttcgttc atccatagtt gcctgactcc ccgtcgtgta
     6361 gataactacg atacgggagg gcttaccatc tggccccagc gctgcgatga taccgcgaga
     6421 accacgctca ccggctccgg atttatcagc aataaaccag ccagccggaa gggccgagcg
     6481 cagaagtggt cctgcaactt tatccgcctc catccagtct attaattgtt gccgggaagc
     6541 tagagtaagt agttcgccag ttaatagttt gcgcaacgtt gttgccatcg ctacaggcat
     6601 cgtggtgtca cgctcgtcgt ttggtatggc ttcattcagc tccggttccc aacgatcaag
     6661 gcgagttaca tgatccccca tgttgtgcaa aaaagcggtt agctccttcg gtcctccgat
     6721 cgttgtcaga agtaagttgg ccgcagtgtt atcactcatg gttatggcag cactgcataa
     6781 ttctcttact gtcatgccat ccgtaagatg cttttctgtg actggtgagt actcaaccaa
     6841 gtcattctga gaatagtgta tgcggcgacc gagttgctct tgcccggcgt caatacggga
     6901 taataccgcg ccacatagca gaactttaaa agtgctcatc attggaaaac gttcttcggg
     6961 gcgaaaactc tcaaggatct taccgctgtt gagatccagt tcgatgtaac ccactcgtgc
     7021 acccaactga tcttcagcat cttttacttt caccagcgtt tctgggtgag caaaaacagg
     7081 aaggcaaaat gccgcaaaaa agggaataag ggcgacacgg aaatgttgaa tactcatatt
     7141 cttcctt
//
