[The description below was written by a language model from this plasmid's Addgene catalogue record and the feature table of its GenBank file.]
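Description:
pD649-HAsp-IL1RAP-Fc(DAPA)-AviTag-6xHis is a 7,147 bp mammalian expression plasmid built on the pD649 backbone for producing a secreted, Fc-fused form of the extracellular domain of human IL1RAP (the IL-1 receptor accessory protein). It is maintained in E. coli at high copy through a ColE1/pUC-type origin and selected with ampicillin via the bla gene. For mammalian cells it carries a separate puromycin N-acetyltransferase cassette driven by the SV40 enhancer/early promoter, which also contains the SV40 origin, and terminated by an SV40 poly(A) signal. An EM7 bacterial promoter sits just upstream of the puromycin gene.

The expression unit uses the CMV immediate-early enhancer and promoter, followed by an SP6 phage promoter that also serves as a sequencing primer site, and ends in the bovine growth hormone polyadenylation signal. The 1,041 bp IL1RAP insert, derived from synthesized DNA, lies between preserved NotI and AscI sites, so ectodomains can be exchanged within the same frame. "HAsp" in the name presumably denotes an N-terminal signal peptide that directs secretion, though neither it, the insert nor the Fc region is annotated in the feature table. Downstream, the backbone supplies a human IgG Fc carrying the D265A and P329A (DAPA) substitutions, generally used to reduce Fc effector binding. This is followed by an AviTag for site-specific enzymatic biotinylation and a 6xHis tag for metal-affinity purification.

The plasmid belongs to a collection made for mapping interactions among human immunoglobulin-superfamily cell-surface proteins using secreted recombinant ectodomains. The depositor notes that some plasmids in the set may contain an IS4-like transposase insertion upstream of the CMV promoter; no such element is annotated here.
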