Addgene plasmid #156790: pD649-HAsp-IL1RAP-Fc(DAPA)-AviTag-6xHis
Purpose: Mammalian expression of cell-surface protein extracellular domain fused to Fc(DAPA)-Avi-6xHis. Protein is secreted from cells.
Depositing lab: Chris Garcia. Depositing organization: Stanford University. Publication: A Human IgSF Cell-Surface Interactome Reveals a Complex Network of Protein-Protein Interactions. Wojtowicz WM, Vielmetter J, Fernandes RA, Siepe DH, Eastman CL, Chisholm GB, Cox S, Klock H, Anderson PW, Rue SM, Miller JJ, Glaser SM, Bragstad ML, Vance J, Lam AW, Lesley SA, Zinn K, Garcia KC. Cell. 2020 Aug 20;182(4):1027-1043.e17. doi: 10.1016/j.cell.2020.07.025. PubMed 32822567.
Backbone
  Vector backbone: pD649
  Backbone size w/o insert (bp): 6106
  Vector type: Mammalian Expression
Growth in bacteria
  Bacterial resistance: Ampicillin, 100 μg/mL
  Growth temperature: 37°C
  Growth strain: DH5alpha
  Copy number: High Copy
Gene/Insert
  Gene/Insert name: IL1RAP (alt name: IL1AP)
  Species: H. sapiens (human)
  Insert size (bp): 1041
  Mutation: Fc region of human IgG contains D265A and P329A mutations (DAPA)
  Entrez Gene: IL1RAP (a.k.a. C3orf13, IL-1RAcP, IL1R3)
  Promoter: CMV/SP6
  Tag / fusion protein: Fc(DAPA)-AviTag-6xHis (C terminal on backbone)
  Cloning method: Restriction Enzyme; 5′ cloning site GCGGCCGC (not destroyed); 3′ cloning site GGCGCGCC (not destroyed)
  Sequencing primers: 5′ ATTTAGGTGACACTATAG; 3′ CACGTACCAGTTGAACTTCACC
Resource information
  A portion of this plasmid was derived from a plasmid made by: synthesis by ThermoFisher
Terms and licenses: Academic/Nonprofit Terms; Industry Terms: Not Available to Industry
Depositor comments: Some plasmids in this collection may have an IS4-like element ISVsa5 family transposase upstream of the CMV promoter.
How to cite: pD649-HAsp-IL1RAP-Fc(DAPA)-AviTag-6xHis was a gift from Chris Garcia (Addgene plasmid # 156790 ; http://n2t.net/addgene:156790 ; RRID:Addgene_156790)
