>Addgene plasmid #156790 | pD649-HAsp-IL1RAP-Fc(DAPA)-AviTag-6xHis | depositor partial sequence | sequence record 302690 | insert (extracellular domain)
TCTGAGAGATGTGATGATTGGGGCCTCGACACCATGCGGCAGATCCAGGTGTTCGAGGATGAGCCCGCCA
GAATCAAGTGCCCTCTGTTCGAGCACTTCCTGAAGTTCAACTACAGCACAGCCCACAGCGCCGGACTGAC
CCTGATCTGGTATTGGACCCGGCAGGACCGCGACCTGGAAGAACCCATCAACTTCAGACTGCCCGAGAAC
CGGATCAGCAAAGAAAAGGACGTGCTGTGGTTCAGACCCACACTGCTGAACGACACCGGCAACTACACCT
GTATGCTGCGGAACACCACCTACTGCAGCAAGGTGGCCTTTCCACTGGAAGTGGTGCAGAAGGACAGCTG
CTTCAACAGCCCCATGAAGCTGCCCGTGCACAAGCTGTACATCGAGTACGGCATCCAGCGGATCACATGC
CCCAATGTGGACGGCTACTTCCCCAGCAGCGTGAAGCCTACCATCACCTGGTACATGGGCTGCTACAAGA
TCCAGAACTTCAACAACGTGATCCCCGAGGGAATGAACCTGAGCTTCCTGATCGCCCTGATCAGCAACAA
CGGCAATTACACATGCGTGGTCACATACCCCGAGAACGGCCGGACCTTCCACCTGACCAGAACACTGACA
GTGAAGGTCGTGGGCAGCCCCAAGAATGCTGTGCCTCCTGTGATTCACAGCCCCAACGATCACGTGGTGT
ACGAGAAAGAGCCCGGCGAGGAACTGCTGATCCCCTGTACCGTGTACTTCAGCTTTCTGATGGACAGCCG
GAACGAAGTGTGGTGGACCATCGACGGCAAGAAGCCCGACGACATCACCATCGATGTGACCATCAACGAG
AGCATCAGCCACAGCCGGACCGAGGACGAGACAAGAACACAGATCCTGAGCATCAAGAAAGTGACCAGCG
AGGACCTGAAGCGGAGCTACGTGTGTCATGCCAGATCCGCCAAAGGCGAGGTGGCCAAAGCCGCCAAAGT
GAAGCAGAAGGTGCCCGCTCCTCGGTACACAGTGGAACTGGCCTGTGGATTCGGAGCCACA
